>Addgene plasmid #155622 | GAPDH | addgene full sequence | sequence record 376760 | Addgene NGS Result
GGCTCCGGTGCCCGTCAGTGGGCAGAGCGCACATCGCCCACAGTCCCCGAGAAGTTGGGGGGAGGGGTCG
GCAATTGAACCGGTGCCTAGAGAAGGTGGCGCGGGGTAAACTGGGAAAGTGATGTCGTGTACTGGCTCCG
CCTTTTTCCCGAGGGTGGGGGAGAACCGTATATAAGTGCAGTAGTCGCCGTGAACGTTCTTTTTCGCAAC
GGGTTTGCCGCCAGAACACAGGTAAGTGCCGTGTGTGGTTCCCGCGGGCCTGGCCTCTTTACGGGTTATG
GCCCTTGCGTGCCTTGAATTACTTCCACCTGGCTGCAGTACGTGATTCTTGATCCCGAGCTTCGGGTTGG
AAGTGGGTGGGAGAGTTCGAGGCCTTGCGCTTAAGGAGCCCCTTCGCCTCGTGCTTGAGTTGAGGCCTGG
CCTGGGCGCTGGGGCCGCCGCGTGCGAATCTGGTGGCACCTTCGCGCCTGTCTCGCTGCTTTCGATAAGT
CTCTAGCCATTTAAAATTTTTGATGACCTGCTGCGACGCTTTTTTTCTGGCAAGATAGTCTTGTAAATGC
GGGCCAAGATCTGCACACTGGTATTTCGGTTTTTGGGGCCGCGGGCGGCGACGGGGCCCGTGCGTCCCAG
CGCACATGTTCGGCGAGGCGGGGCCTGCGAGCGCGGCCACCGAGAATCGGACGGGGGTAGTCTCAAGCTG
GCCGGCCTGCTCTGGTGCCTGGCCTCGCGCCGCCGTGTATCGCCCCGCCCTGGGCGGCAAGGCTGGCCCG
GTCGGCACCAGTTGCGTGAGCGGAAAGATGGCCGCTTCCCGGCCCTGCTGCAGGGAGCTCAAAATGGAGG
ACGCGGCGCTCGGGAGAGCGGGCGGGTGAGTCACCCACACAAAGGAAAAGGGCCTTTCCGTCCTCAGCCG
TCGCTTCATGTGACTCCACGGAGTACCGGGCGCCGTCCAGGCACCTCGATTAGTTCTCGAGCTTTTGGAG
TACGTCGTCTTTAGGTTGGGGGGAGGGGTTTTATGCGATGGAGTTTCCCCACACTGAGTGGGTGGAGACT
GAAGTTAGGCCAGCTTGGCACTTGATGTAATTCTCCTTGGAATTTGCCCTTTTTGAGTTTGGATCTTGGT
TCATTCTCAAGCCTCAGACAGTGGTTCAAAGTTTTTTTCTTCCATTTCAGGTGTCGTGAGGAATTAGCTT
GGTACTAATACGACTCACTATAGGGAGACCCAAGCTGGCTAGGTAAGCTTGGTACCGAGCTCGGATCCAC
TAGTCCAGTGTGGTGGAATTCTGCAGATATCAACAAGTTTGTACAAAAAAGTTGGCATGGGGAAGGTGAA
GGTCGGAGTCAACGGATTTGGTCGTATTGGGCGCCTGGTCACCAGGGCTGCTTTTAACTCTGGTAAAGTG
GATATTGTTGCCATCAATGACCCCTTCATTGACCTCAACTACATGGTTTACATGTTCCAATATGATTCCA
CCCATGGCAAATTCCATGGCACCGTCAAGGCTGAGAACGGGAAGCTTGTCATCAATGGAAATCCCATCAC
CATCTTCCAGGAGCGAGATCCCTCCAAAATCAAGTGGGGCGATGCTGGCGCTGAGTACGTCGTGGAGTCC
ACTGGCGTCTTCACCACCATGGAGAAGGCTGGGGCTCATTTGCAGGGGGGAGCCAAAAGGGTCATCATCT
CTGCCCCCTCTGCTGATGCCCCCATGTTCGTCATGGGTGTGAACCATGAGAAGTATGACAACAGCCTCAA
GATCATCAGCAATGCCTCCTGCACCACCAACTGCTTAGCACCCCTGGCCAAGGTCATCCATGACAACTTT
GGTATCGTGGAAGGACTCATGACCACAGTCCATGCCATCACTGCCACCCAGAAGACTGTGGATGGCCCCT
CCGGGAAACTGTGGCGTGATGGCCGCGGGGCTCTCCAGAACATCATCCCTGCCTCTACTGGCGCTGCCAA
GGCTGTGGGCAAGGTCATCCCTGAGCTGAACGGGAAGCTCACTGGCATGGCCTTCCGTGTCCCCACTGCC
AACGTGTCAGTGGTGGACCTGACCTGCCGTCTAGAAAAACCTGCCAAATATGATGACATCAAGAAGGTGG
TGAAGCAGGCGTCGGAGGGCCCCCTCAAGGGCATCCTGGGCTACACTGAGCACCAGGTGGTCTCCTCTGA
CTTCAACAGCGACACCCACTCCTCCACCTTTGACGCTGGGGCTGGCATTGCCCTCAACGACCACTTTGTC
AAGCTCATTTCCTGGTATGACAACGAATTTGGCTACAGCAACAGGGTGGTGGACCTCATGGCCCACATGG
CCTCCAAGGAGTACCCAACTTTCTTGTACAAAGTGGTTGATATCCAGCACAGTGGCGGCCGCTCGAGTCT
AGAGGGCCCGCGGTTCGAAACCAGCGGAGGCGGCGGAAGCGGGGGAGGAGGCAGCGGCGGAGGCGGCAGC
GGGGGCGGCGGAAGCGCTACCGGTAAGCCTATCCCTAACCCTCTCCTCGGTCTCGATTCTACGCGTACCG
GTATGGCTTCTAACTTTACTCAGTTCGTTCTCGTCGACAATGGCGGAACTGGCGACGTGACTGTCGCCCC
AAGCAACTTCGCTAACGGGGTCGCTGAATGGATCAGCTCTAACTCGCGATCACAGGCTTACAAAGTAACC
TGTAGCGTTCGTCAGAGCTCTGCGCAGAATCGCAAATACACCATCAAAGTCGAGGTGCCTAAAGTGGCAA
CCCAGACTGTTGGTGGTGAAGAGCTTCCTGTAGCCGGATGGAGATCTTACTTAAATATGGAACTAACCAT
TCCAATTTTCGCCACGAATTCCGACTGCGAGCTTATTGTTAAGGCAATGCAAGGTCTCCTAAAAGATGGA
AACCCGATTCCCTCGGCCATCGCGGCCAACTCCGGCATCTACGGAGGTGGAGGTGGATCTCGTACGGGTT
AGTAATGAGTTTAAACCCGCTGATCAGCCTCGACTGTGCCTTCTAGTTGCCAGCCATCTGTTGTTTGCCC
CTCCCCCGTGCCTTCCTTGACCCTGGAAGGTGCCACTCCCACTGTCCTTTCCTAATAAAATGAGGAAATT
GCATCGCATTGTCTGAGTAGGTGTCATTCTATTCTGGGGGGTGGGGTGGGGCAGGACAGCAAGGGGGAGG
ATTGGGAAGACAATAGCAGGCATGCTGGGGATGCGGTGGGCTCTATGGCTTCTGAGGCGGAAAGAACCAG
CTGGGGCTCTAGGGGGTATCCCC
[124 nt withheld, positions 3244-3367]
C
[91 nt withheld, positions 3369-3459]
AGGGTGATGGTTCACGTACCTAGAAGTTCCTATTCCGAAGTTCCTATTCTCTAGAAAGTATAGGAACTTC
CTTGGCCAAAAAGCCTGAACTCACCGCGACGTCTGTCGAGAAGTTTCTGATCGAAAAGTTCGACAGCGTC
TCCGACCTGATGCAGCTCTCGGAGGGCGAAGAATCTCGTGCTTTCAGCTTCGATGTAGGAGGGCGTGGAT
ATGTCCTGCGGGTAAATAGCTGCGCCGATGGTTTCTACAAAGATCGTTATGTTTATCGGCACTTTGCATC
GGCCGCGCTCCCGATTCCGGAAGTGCTTGACATTGGGGAATTCAGCGAGAGCCTGACCTATTGCATCTCC
CGCCGTGCACAGGGTGTCACGTTGCAAGACCTGCCTGAAACCGAACTGCCCGCTGTTCTGCAGCCGGTCG
CGGAGGCCATGGATGCGATCGCTGCGGCCGATCTTAGCCAGACGAGCGGGTTCGGCCCATTCGGACCGCA
AGGAATCGGTCAATACACTACATGGCGTGATTTCATATGCGCGATTGCTGATCCCCATGTGTATCACTGG
CAAACTGTGATGGACGACACCGTCAGTGCGTCCGTCGCGCAGGCTCTCGATGAGCTGATGCTTTGGGCCG
AGGACTGCCCCGAAGTCCGGCACCTCGTGCACGCGGATTTCGGCTCCAACAATGTCCTGACGGACAATGG
CCGCATAACAGCGGTCATTGACTGGAGCGAGGCGATGTTCGGGGATTCCCAATACGAGGTCGCCAACATC
TTCTTCTGGAGGCCGTGGTTGGCTTGTATGGAGCAGCAGACGCGCTACTTCGAGCGGAGGCATCCGGAGC
TTGCAGGATCGCCGCGGCTCCGGGCGTATATGCTCCGCATTGGTCTTGACCAACTCTATCAGAGCTTGGT
TGACGGCAATTTCGATGATGCAGCTTGGGCGCAGGGTCGATGCGACGCAATCGTCCGATCCGGAGCCGGG
ACTGTCGGGCGTACACAAATCGCCCGCAGAAGCGCGGCCGTCTGGACCGATGGCTGTGTAGAAGTACTCG
CCGATAGTGGAAACCGACGCCCCAGCACTCGTCCGAGGGCAAAGGAATAGCACGTACTACGAGATTTCGA
TTCCACCGCCGCCTTCTATGAAAGGTTGGGCTTCGGAATCGTTTTCCGGGACGCCGGCTGGATGATCCTC
CAGCGCGGGGATCTCATGCTGGAGTTCTTCGCCCACCCCAACTTGTTTATTGCAGCTTATAATGGTTACA
AATAAAGCAATAGCATCACAAATTTCACAAATAAAGCATTTTTTTCACTGCATTCTAGTTGTGGTTTGTC
CAAACTCATCAATGTATCTTATCATGTCTGTATACCGTCGACCTCTAGCTAGAGCTTGGCGTAATCATGG
TCATAGCTGTTTCCTGTGTGAAATTGTTATCCGCTCACAATTCCACACAACATACGAGCCGGAAGCATAA
AGTGTAAAGCCTGGGGTGCCTAATGAGTGAGCTAACTCACATTAATTGCGTTGCGCTCACTGCCCGCTTT
CCAGTCGGGAAACCTGTCGTGCCAGCTGCATTAATGAATCGGCCAACGCGCGGGGAGAGGCGGTTTGCGT
ATTGGGCGCTCTTCCGCTTCCTCGCTCACTGACTCGCTGCGCTCGGTCGTTCGGCTGCGGCGAGCGGTAT
CAGCTCACTCAAAGGCGGTAATACGGTTATCCACAGAATCAGGGGATAACGCAGGAAAGAACATGTGAGC
AAAAGGCCAGCAAAAGGCCAGGAACCGTAAAAAGGCCGCGTTGCTGGCGTTTTTCCATAGGCTCCGCCCC
CCTGACGAGCATCACAAAAATCGACGCTCAAGTCAGAGGTGGCGAAACCCGACAGGACTATAAAGATACC
AGGCGTTTCCCCCTGGAAGCTCCCTCGTGCGCTCTCCTGTTCCGACCCTGCCGCTTACCGGATACCTGTC
CGCCTTTCTCCCTTCGGGAAGCGTGGCGCTTTCTCATAGCTCACGCTGTAGGTATCTCAGTTCGGTGTAG
GTCGTTCGCTCCAAGCTGGGCTGTGTGCACGAACCCCCCGTTCAGCCCGACCGCTGCGCCTTATCCGGTA
ACTATCGTCTTGAGTCCAACCCGGTAAGACACGACTTATCGCCACTGGCAGCAGCCACTGGTAACAGGAT
TAGCAGAGCGAGGTATGTAGGCGGTGCTACAGAGTTCTTGAAGTGGTGGCCTAACTACGGCTACACTAGA
AGAACAGTATTTGGTATCTGCGCTCTGCTGAAGCCAGTTACCTTCGGAAAAAGAGTTGGTAGCTCTTGAT
CCGGCAAACAAACCACCGCTGGTAGCGGTGGTTTTTTTGTTTGCAAGCAGCAGATTACGCGCAGAAAAAA
AGGATCTCAAGAAGATCCTTTGATCTTTTCTACGGGGTCTGACGCTCAGTGGAACGAAAACTCACGTTAA
GGGATTTTGGTCATGAGATTATCAAAAAGGATCTTCACCTAGATCCTTTTAAATTAAAAATGAAGTTTTA
AATCAATCTAAAGTATATATGAGTAAACTTGGTCTGACAGTTACCAATGCTTAATCAGTGAGGCACCTAT
CTCAGCGATCTGTCTATTTCGTTCATCCATAGTTGCCTGACTCCCCGTCGTGTAGATAACTACGATACGG
GAGGGCTTACCATCTGGCCCCAGTGCTGCAATGATACCGCGAGACCCACGCTCACCGGCTCCAGATTTAT
CAGCAATAAACCAGCCAGCCGGAAGGGCCGAGCGCAGAAGTGGTCCTGCAACTTTATCCGCCTCCATCCA
GTCTATTAATTGTTGCCGGGAAGCTAGAGTAAGTAGTTCGCCAGTTAATAGTTTGCGCAACGTTGTTGCC
ATTGCTACAGGCATCGTGGTGTCACGCTCGTCGTTTGGTATGGCTTCATTCAGCTCCGGTTCCCAACGAT
CAAGGCGAGTTACATGATCCCCCATGTTGTGCAAAAAAGCGGTTAGCTCCTTCGGTCCTCCGATCGTTGT
CAGAAGTAAGTTGGCCGCAGTGTTATCACTCATGGTTATGGCAGCACTGCATAATTCTCTTACTGTCATG
CCATCCGTAAGATGCTTTTCTGTGACTGGTGAGTACTCAACCAAGTCATTCTGAGAATAGTGTATGCGGC
GACCGAGTTGCTCTTGCCCGGCGTCAATACGGGATAATACCGCGCCACATAGCAGAACTTTAAAAGTGCT
CATCATTGGAAAACGTTCTTCGGGGCGAAAACTCTCAAGGATCTTACCGCTGTTGAGATCCAGTTCGATG
TAACCCACTCGTGCACCCAACTGATCTTCAGCATCTTTTACTTTCACCAGCGTTTCTGGGTGAGCAAAAA
CAGGAAGGCAAAATGCCGCAAAAAAGGGAATAAGGGCGACACGGAAATGTTGAATACTCATACTCTTCCT
TTTTCAATATTATTGAAGCATTTATCAGGGTTATTGTCTCATGAGCGGATACATATTTGAATGTATTTAG
AAAAATAAACAAATAGGGGTTCCGCGCACATTTCCCCGAAAAGTGCCACCTGACGTCGACGGATCGGGAG
ATCTCCCGATCCCCTATGGTGCACTCTCAGTACAATCTGCTCTGATGCCGCATAGTTAAGCCAGTATCTG
CTCCCTGCTTGTGTGTTGGAGGTCGCTGAGTAGTGCGCGAGCAAAATTTAAGCTACAACAAGGCAAGGCT
TGACCGACAATTGCATGAAGAATCTGCTTAGGGTTAGGCGTTTTGCGCTGCTTCGCGATGTACGGGCCAG
ATATACGCGTTGACATTGATTATTGACTAGGCTTTTGCAAAAAGCTTTGCAAAGATGGATAAAGTTTTAA
ACAGAGAGGAATCTTTGCAGCTAATGGACCTTCTAGGTCTTGAAAGGAGTGGGAATT
Features (pLannotate 1.2.2; 24 found; start..end, strand, type, name):
      1..1179    +  promoter       EF-1α promoter: strong constitutive promoter for human elongation factor EF-1α
   1196..1214    +  promoter       T7 promoter: promoter for bacteriophage T7 RNA polymerase
   1294..1311    +  protein_bind   attB1 (fragment): mutant version of attB; core recombination site for the Gateway® BP reaction BP Clonase™
   1317..2321    +  CDS            GAPDH: G3P_HUMAN - Also known as GAPD From Homo sapiens (Human).
   2323..2347    -  protein_bind   attB2: mutant version of attB; recombination site for the Gateway® BP reaction BP Clonase™
   2472..2513    +  CDS            V5 tag: epitope tag from simian virus 5
   2526..2912    +  CDS            MS2: bacteriophage MS2 coat protein binds to a specific stem-loop structure in the viral RNA (Peabody, 1993)
   2974..3198    +  polyA_signal   bGH poly(A) signal: bovine growth hormone polyadenylation signal
   3202..3223    +  promoter       SV40 promoter (fragment): SV40 enhancer and early promoter
   3244..3477    +  rep_origin     f1 ori (fragment) (sequence partly withheld): f1 bacteriophage origin of replication; arrow indicates direction of (+) strand synthesis
   3482..3529    +  protein_bind   FRT: FLP-mediated recombination occurs in the 8-bp core sequence TCTAGAAA (Turan and Bode, 2011). FLP recombinase from the Saccharomyces cerevisiae 2μ plasmid
   3537..4559    +  CDS            HygR: aminoglycoside phosphotransferase from E. coli; aph(4)-Ia; confers resistance to hygromycin
   4569..4694    +  CDS            ble (fragment): BLE_KLEPN - Experimental evidence at protein level: Swiss-Prot protein existence level 1. Binding protein with a strong affinity to the bleomycin family of antibiotics. Binds to CL990; an antimitotic-antibiotic compound. From Klebsiella pneumoniae.
   4689..4810    +  polyA_signal   SV40 poly(A) signal: SV40 polyadenylation signal
   4883..4899    -  protein_bind   lac operator: The lac repressor binds to the lac operator to inhibit transcription in E. coli. This inhibition can be relieved by adding lactose or isopropyl-β-D-thiogalactopyranoside (IPTG). lac repressor encoded by lacI
   4907..4937    -  promoter       lac promoter: promoter for the E. coli lac operon
   4952..4973    -  protein_bind   CAP binding site: CAP binding activates transcription in the presence of cAMP. E. coli catabolite activator protein
   4986..5078    -  CDS            lacI (fragment): lac repressor; lacI; The lac repressor binds to the lac operator to inhibit transcription in E. coli. This inhibition can be relieved by adding lactose or isopropyl-β-D-thiogalactopyranoside (IPTG).
   5261..5849    -  rep_origin     ori: high-copy-number ColE1/pMB1/pBR322/pUC origin of replication
   6020..6880    -  CDS            AmpR: β-lactamase; bla; confers resistance to ampicillin, carbenicillin, and related antibiotics
   6881..6985    -  promoter       AmpR promoter: bla
   7044..7096    -  misc_feature   bom (fragment): basis of mobility region from pBR322
   7251..7269    +  enhancer       CMV enhancer (fragment): human cytomegalovirus immediate early enhancer
   7294..7360    +  CDS            small t antigen (fragment): SV40 (simian virus 40) small t antigen
