[The description below was written by a language model from this plasmid's Addgene catalogue record and pLannotate feature annotations shown in this document.]
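Description:
GAPDH is a mammalian expression plasmid built in the Gateway destination backbone E2.pEF5-DEST-FL-V5-MCP, carrying the human glyceraldehyde-3-phosphate dehydrogenase open reading frame (about 1 kb, no mutations recorded). The coding sequence sits between attB1 and attB2 sites left by Gateway recombination and is driven by the strong constitutive EF-1α promoter. A T7 promoter lies just upstream of the insert. Downstream of attB2, the backbone supplies a V5 epitope tag followed by the bacteriophage MS2 coat protein (MCP), so the product is GAPDH fused at its C terminus to V5-MCP. Transcription ends at a bovine growth hormone polyadenylation signal.

MCP binds a specific MS2 RNA stem-loop, which allows the fusion protein to be artificially recruited to a reporter transcript bearing such hairpins. The record gives the purpose as an RNA-binding protein tethering screen, part of a large-scale tethered function assay for factors affecting mRNA stability and translation. The reporter itself is not part of this plasmid. The V5 tag allows detection of the fusion.

The annotated sequence also contains an FRT site directly followed by a hygromycin resistance gene and an SV40 polyadenylation signal, with no full promoter annotated immediately upstream. This arrangement is typical of vectors designed for FLP-mediated integration into a genomic FRT site, although the record does not state that use. In bacteria the plasmid is maintained at high copy through a ColE1/pUC-type origin and selected with ampicillin via AmpR. The remaining annotations (partial f1 ori, ble, lacI, SV40 and CMV fragments, and lac promoter/operator elements) appear to be backbone remnants.
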