Addgene plasmid #155622: GAPDH
Purpose: For use in RBP tethering screen
Depositing lab: Eugene Yeo. Depositing organization: University of California, San Diego (UCSD). Publication: Large-scale tethered function assays identify factors that regulate mRNA stability and translation. Luo EC, Nathanson JL, Tan FE, Schwartz JL, Schmok JC, Shankar A, Markmiller S, Yee BA, Sathe S, Pratt GA, Scaletta DB, Ha Y, Hill DE, Aigner S, Yeo GW. Nat Struct Mol Biol. 2020 Oct;27(10):989-1000. doi: 10.1038/s41594-020-0477-6. Epub 2020 Aug 17. PubMed 32807991.
Backbone
  Vector backbone: E2.pEF5-DEST-FL-V5-MCP
  Backbone size w/o insert (bp): 7357
  Vector type: Mammalian Expression
Growth in bacteria
  Bacterial resistance: Ampicillin, 100 μg/mL
  Growth temperature: 37°C
  Growth strain: DH5alpha
  Copy number: High Copy
Gene/Insert
  Gene/Insert name: GAPDH (alt name: Accession: BC001601.1,BC004109.2,BC009081.1,BC013310.2,BC023632.2,BC025925.1,BC026907.1,BC029618.1)
  Species: H. sapiens (human)
  Insert size (bp): 1008
  Mutation: none
  Entrez Gene: GAPDH (a.k.a. G3PD, GAPD, HEL-S-162eP)
  Promoter: EF-1a
  Tag / fusion protein: V5-MCP (C terminal on backbone)
  Cloning method: Gateway Cloning
  Sequencing primers: 5′ TAATACGACTCACTATAGGG; 3′ gctcgagtctagagggc
Resource information
  A portion of this plasmid was derived from a plasmid made by: DNASU Plasmid Repository Center for Personalized Diagnostics Biodesign Institute
Terms and licenses: Academic/Nonprofit Terms; Industry Terms: Not Available to Industry
How to cite: GAPDH was a gift from Eugene Yeo (Addgene plasmid # 155622 ; http://n2t.net/addgene:155622 ; RRID:Addgene_155622)
