>Addgene plasmid #155622 | GAPDH | depositor partial sequence | sequence record 301026 | Insert Sequence
ATGGGGAAGGTGAAGGTCGGAGTCAACGGATTTGGTCGTATTGGGCGCCTGGTCACCAGGGCTGCTTTTA
ACTCTGGTAAAGTGGATATTGTTGCCATCAATGACCCCTTCATTGACCTCAACTACATGGTTTACATGTT
CCAATATGATTCCACCCATGGCAAATTCCATGGCACCGTCAAGGCTGAGAACGGGAAGCTTGTCATCAAT
GGAAATCCCATCACCATCTTCCAGGAGCGAGATCCCTCCAAAATCAAGTGGGGCGATGCTGGCGCTGAGT
ACGTCGTGGAGTCCACTGGCGTCTTCACCACCATGGAGAAGGCTGGGGCTCATTTGCAGGGGGGAGCCAA
AAGGGTCATCATCTCTGCCCCCTCTGCTGATGCCCCCATGTTCGTCATGGGTGTGAACCATGAGAAGTAT
GACAACAGCCTCAAGATCATCAGCAATGCCTCCTGCACCACCAACTGCTTAGCACCCCTGGCCAAGGTCA
TCCATGACAACTTTGGTATCGTGGAAGGACTCATGACCACAGTCCATGCCATCACTGCCACCCAGAAGAC
TGTGGATGGCCCCTCCGGGAAACTGTGGCGTGATGGCCGCGGGGCTCTCCAGAACATCATCCCTGCCTCT
ACTGGCGCTGCCAAGGCTGTGGGCAAGGTCATCCCTGAGCTGAACGGGAAGCTCACTGGCATGGCCTTCC
GTGTCCCCACTGCCAACGTGTCAGTGGTGGACCTGACCTGCCGTCTAGAAAAACCTGCCAAATATGATGA
CATCAAGAAGGTGGTGAAGCAGGCGTCGGAGGGCCCCCTCAAGGGCATCCTGGGCTACACTGAGCACCAG
GTGGTCTCCTCTGACTTCAACAGCGACACCCACTCCTCCACCTTTGACGCTGGGGCTGGCATTGCCCTCA
ACGACCACTTTGTCAAGCTCATTTCCTGGTATGACAACGAATTTGGCTACAGCAACAGGGTGGTGGACCT
CATGGCCCACATGGCCTCCAAGGAGTAA
